Addgene plasmid #118464: pcDNA3.1(+)-sapphireAKAR
Purpose: cp-T-sapphire-based single-color biosensor for monitoring Protein Kinase A activity.
Depositing lab: Jin Zhang. Publication: Single-fluorophore biosensors for sensitive and multiplexed detection of signalling activities. Mehta S, Zhang Y, Roth RH, Zhang JF, Mo A, Tenner B, Huganir RL, Zhang J. Nat Cell Biol. 2018 Sep 24. pii: 10.1038/s41556-018-0200-6. doi: 10.1038/s41556-018-0200-6. PubMed 30250062.
Backbone
  Vector backbone: pcDNA3.1+
  Backbone manufacturer: Invitrogen
  Backbone size w/o insert (bp): 5413
  Total vector size (bp): 6631
  Vector type: Mammalian Expression
  Selectable markers: Neomycin (select with G418)
Growth in bacteria
  Bacterial resistance: Ampicillin, 100 μg/mL
  Growth temperature: 37°C
  Growth strain: DH5alpha
  Copy number: High Copy
Gene/Insert
  Gene/Insert name: sapphireAKAR
  Species: Synthetic
  Insert size (bp): 1218
  Promoter: CMV
  Cloning method: Restriction Enzyme; 5′ cloning site BamHI (not destroyed); 3′ cloning site EcoRI (not destroyed)
  Sequencing primers: 5′ CMV forward; 3′ BGH reverse
Terms and licenses: Academic/Nonprofit Terms; Industry Terms: Not Available to Industry
How to cite: pcDNA3.1(+)-sapphireAKAR was a gift from Jin Zhang (Addgene plasmid # 118464 ; http://n2t.net/addgene:118464 ; RRID:Addgene_118464)
