[The description below was written by a language model from this plasmid's Addgene catalogue record and pLannotate feature annotations shown in this document.]
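Description:
pcDNA3.1(+)-sapphireAKAR is a mammalian expression plasmid of about 6.6 kb, built on the Invitrogen pcDNA3.1(+) backbone. It encodes a synthetic, genetically encoded biosensor for protein kinase A (PKA) activity. The roughly 1.2 kb sapphireAKAR insert was cloned between the BamHI and EcoRI sites, both of which are retained. It is transcribed from the human cytomegalovirus immediate-early enhancer/promoter and terminated by the bovine growth hormone polyadenylation signal. A T7 promoter upstream of the insert also allows in vitro transcription.

According to the record, the sensor is a single-colour design based on circularly permuted T-Sapphire. The automated annotation is consistent with this. It detects an Aequorea-derived GFP-family coding sequence, labelled cEGFP by the annotation tool but presumably the cp-T-Sapphire module. This is followed by a fragment matching yeast RAD53, the source of the FHA1 phosphoamino acid-binding domain commonly used in A-kinase activity reporters. In sensors of this type, a PKA substrate peptide and the phospho-binding domain flank the permuted fluorescent protein. Phosphorylation drives a conformational change that alters fluorescence, but the substrate segment is not separately annotated here.

In E. coli the plasmid replicates from a high-copy ColE1/pUC origin and is selected with ampicillin through the β-lactamase gene. An f1 origin is also present. For mammalian cells, an SV40 early promoter drives the neomycin phosphotransferase gene with an SV40 poly(A) signal, which permits G418 selection of stable lines. The construct is intended for live-cell imaging of PKA signalling. Because it occupies only one colour channel, it can be multiplexed with other fluorescent reporters.
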