Features (pLannotate 1.2.2; 21 found; start..end, strand, type, name):
     28..80      -  misc_feature   bom (fragment): basis of mobility region from pBR322
    235..614     +  enhancer       CMV enhancer: human cytomegalovirus immediate early enhancer
    615..818     +  promoter       CMV promoter: human cytomegalovirus (CMV) immediate early promoter
    814..847     +  LTR            5' LTR (truncated) (fragment): truncated 5' long terminal repeat (LTR) from HIV-1
    863..881     +  promoter       T7 promoter: promoter for bacteriophage T7 RNA polymerase
    996..1718    +  CDS            cEGFP: cEGFP is a basic (constitutively fluorescent) green fluorescent protein published in 2008, derived from Aequorea victoria.
   1728..2150    +  CDS            RAD53 (fragment): RAD53_YEAST - Also known as MEC2, SAD1, SPK1. Experimental evidence at protein level: Swiss-Prot protein existence level 1. Controls S-phase checkpoint as well as G1 and G2 DNA damage checkpoints. Phosphorylates proteins on serine, threonine, and tyrosine. Prevents entry into anaphase and mitotic exit after DNA damage via regulation of the Polo kinase CDC5. Seems to be involved in the phosphorylation of RPH1. From Saccharomyces cerevisiae (strain ATCC 204508 / S288c) (Baker's yeast).
   2230..2454    +  polyA_signal   bGH poly(A) signal: bovine growth hormone polyadenylation signal
   2458..2479    +  promoter       SV40 promoter (fragment): SV40 enhancer and early promoter
   2500..2928    +  rep_origin     f1 ori (sequence partly withheld): f1 bacteriophage origin of replication; arrow indicates direction of (+) strand synthesis
   2942..3271    +  promoter       SV40 promoter: SV40 enhancer and early promoter
   3338..4129    +  CDS            neo: KKA2_KLEPN - Also known as kan, nptII. Experimental evidence at protein level: Swiss-Prot protein existence level 1. Resistance to kanamycin, neomycin, paromomycin, ribostamycin, butirosin and gentamicin B. From Klebsiella pneumoniae.
   4153..4311    +  CDS            ble (fragment): BLE_KLEPN - Experimental evidence at protein level: Swiss-Prot protein existence level 1. Binding protein with a strong affinity to the bleomycin family of antibiotics. Binds to CL990; an antimitotic-antibiotic compound. From Klebsiella pneumoniae.
   4306..4427    +  polyA_signal   SV40 poly(A) signal: SV40 polyadenylation signal
   4500..4516    -  protein_bind   lac operator: The lac repressor binds to the lac operator to inhibit transcription in E. coli. This inhibition can be relieved by adding lactose or isopropyl-β-D-thiogalactopyranoside (IPTG). lac repressor encoded by lacI
   4524..4554    -  promoter       lac promoter: promoter for the E. coli lac operon
   4569..4590    -  protein_bind   CAP binding site: CAP binding activates transcription in the presence of cAMP. E. coli catabolite activator protein
   4603..4695    -  CDS            lacI (fragment): lac repressor; lacI; The lac repressor binds to the lac operator to inhibit transcription in E. coli. This inhibition can be relieved by adding lactose or isopropyl-β-D-thiogalactopyranoside (IPTG).
   4878..5466    -  rep_origin     ori: high-copy-number ColE1/pMB1/pBR322/pUC origin of replication
   5637..6497    -  CDS            AmpR: β-lactamase; bla; confers resistance to ampicillin, carbenicillin, and related antibiotics
   6498..6602    -  promoter       AmpR promoter: bla
>Addgene plasmid #118464 | pcDNA3.1(+)-sapphireAKAR | addgene full sequence | sequence record 230226 | Addgene NGS Result
GACGGATCGGGAGATCTCCCGATCCCCTATGGTGCACTCTCAGTACAATCTGCTCTGATGCCGCATAGTT
AAGCCAGTATCTGCTCCCTGCTTGTGTGTTGGAGGTCGCTGAGTAGTGCGCGAGCAAAATTTAAGCTACA
ACAAGGCAAGGCTTGACCGACAATTGCATGAAGAATCTGCTTAGGGTTAGGCGTTTTGCGCTGCTTCGCG
ATGTACGGGCCAGATATACGCGTTGACATTGATTATTGACTAGTTATTAATAGTAATCAATTACGGGGTC
ATTAGTTCATAGCCCATATATGGAGTTCCGCGTTACATAACTTACGGTAAATGGCCCGCCTGGCTGACCG
CCCAACGACCCCCGCCCATTGACGTCAATAATGACGTATGTTCCCATAGTAACGCCAATAGGGACTTTCC
ATTGACGTCAATGGGTGGAGTATTTACGGTAAACTGCCCACTTGGCAGTACATCAAGTGTATCATATGCC
AAGTACGCCCCCTATTGACGTCAATGACGGTAAATGGCCCGCCTGGCATTATGCCCAGTACATGACCTTA
TGGGACTTTCCTACTTGGCAGTACATCTACGTATTAGTCATCGCTATTACCATGGTGATGCGGTTTTGGC
AGTACATCAATGGGCGTGGATAGCGGTTTGACTCACGGGGATTTCCAAGTCTCCACCCCATTGACGTCAA
TGGGAGTTTGTTTTGGCACCAAAATCAACGGGACTTTCCAAAATGTCGTAACAACTCCGCCCCATTGACG
CAAATGGGCGGTAGGCGTGTACGGTGGGAGGTCTATATAAGCAGAGCTCTCTGGCTAACTAGAGAACCCA
CTGCTTACTGGCTTATCGAAATTAATACGACTCACTATAGGGAGACCCAAGCTGGCTAGCGTTTAAACTT
AAGCTTGCGGCCGCCACCGGATCCCATGCTGCGTCGCGCCACCCTGGTGGACGGCGGCACCGGCGGCAGC
GAGCTCAGCGCGATCAACGTGTATATCATGGCTGACAAACAGAAGAACGGTATCAAGGCCAACTTCAAGA
TCCGCCACAACATCGAAGACGGCGGCGTTCAGCTGGCTGATCACTACCAGCAGAACACCCCAATCGGCGA
CGGCCCTGTTCTGCTGCCTGACAACCACTACTTAAGCATCCAGTCTAAACTGTCCAAAGACCCAAACGAG
AAGCGCGACCACATGGTTCTGCTGGAATTTGTTACCGCCGCTGGTATCACCCACGGCATGGACGAACTGT
ACAAGGGCGGCACCGGGGGATCTATGGTTTCCAAAGGCGAGGAACTGTTCACTGGTGTTGTTCCTATCCT
GGTTGAACTGGACGGCGACGTTAACGGCCACAAATTCAGCGTTAGCGGGGAAGGCGAAGGAGACGCTACC
TACGGCAAGCTGACTCTGAAGTTCATCTGCACCACTGGCAAGCTGCCTGTTCCTTGGCCTACCCTGGTTA
CTACCTTCTCCTATGGTGTTATGGTTTTCGCCAGATATCCTGACCACATGAAGCAGCACGACTTCTTCAA
GAGCGCCATGCCTGAGGGCTACGTTCAGGAACGCACCATCTTTTTCAAGGACGACGGCAACTATAAGACA
CGCGCTGAGGTTAAGTTCGAGGGCGACACTCTGGTTAACCGCATCGAGCTGAAGGGCATCGACTTCAAGG
AGGACGGCAACATCCTGGGCCATAAGCTTGAATATAACAGCATGCATAAGTTTTCTCAAGAACAGATCGG
CGAAAACATTGTGTGCAGGGTCATTTGTACCACGGGTCAAATTCCCATCCGAGATTTGTCAGCTGATATT
TCACAAGTGCTTAAGGAAAAACGATCCATAAAGAAAGTTTGGACATTTGGTAGAAACCCAGCCTGTGACT
ATCATTTAGGAAACATTTCAAGACTGTCAAATAAGCATTTCCAAATACTACTAGGAGAAGACGGTAACCT
TTTATTGAATGACATTTCCACTAATGGGACCTGGTTAAATGGGCAAAAAGTCGAGAAGAACAGCAATCAG
TTACTGTCTCAAGGTGATGAAATAACCGTTGGTGTAGGCGTGGAATCAGATATTTTATCTCTGGTCATTT
TCATAAACGACAAATTTAAGCAGTGCCTCGAGCAGAACAAAGTTGATCGCTAAGAATTCTGCAGATATCC
AGCACAGTGGCGGCCGCTCGAGTCTAGAGGGCCCGTTTAAACCCGCTGATCAGCCTCGACTGTGCCTTCT
AGTTGCCAGCCATCTGTTGTTTGCCCCTCCCCCGTGCCTTCCTTGACCCTGGAAGGTGCCACTCCCACTG
TCCTTTCCTAATAAAATGAGGAAATTGCATCGCATTGTCTGAGTAGGTGTCATTCTATTCTGGGGGGTGG
GGTGGGGCAGGACAGCAAGGGGGAGGATTGGGAAGACAATAGCAGGCATGCTGGGGATGCGGTGGGCTCT
ATGGCTTCTGAGGCGGAAAGAACCAGCTGGGGCTCTAGGGGGTATCCCC
[124 nt withheld, positions 2500-2623]
C
[91 nt withheld, positions 2625-2715]
A
[49 nt withheld, positions 2717-2765]
CCTTTGACGTTGGAGTCCACGTTCTTT
[37 nt withheld, positions 2793-2829]
ACCCTATCTCGGTCTATTCTTTTGATTTATAAGGGATTTTGCCGATTTCGGCCTATTGGTTAAAAAATGA
GCTGATTTAACAAAAATTTAACGCGAATTAATTCTGTGGAATGTGTGTCAGTTAGGGTGTGGAAAGTCCC
CAGGCTCCCCAGCAGGCAGAAGTATGCAAAGCATGCATCTCAATTAGTCAGCAACCAGGTGTGGAAAGTC
CCCAGGCTCCCCAGCAGGCAGAAGTATGCAAAGCATGCATCTCAATTAGTCAGCAACCATAGTCCCGCCC
CTAACTCCGCCCATCCCGCCCCTAACTCCGCCCAGTTCCGCCCATTCTCCGCCCCATGGCTGACTAATTT
TTTTTATTTATGCAGAGGCCGAGGCCGCCTCTGCCTCTGAGCTATTCCAGAAGTAGTGAGGAGGCTTTTT
TGGAGGCCTAGGCTTTTGCAAAAAGCTCCCGGGAGCTTGTATATCCATTTTCGGATCTGATCAAGAGACA
GGATGAGGATCGTTTCGCATGATTGAACAAGATGGATTGCACGCAGGTTCTCCGGCCGCTTGGGTGGAGA
GGCTATTCGGCTATGACTGGGCACAACAGACAATCGGCTGCTCTGATGCCGCCGTGTTCCGGCTGTCAGC
GCAGGGGCGCCCGGTTCTTTTTGTCAAGACCGACCTGTCCGGTGCCCTGAATGAACTGCAGGACGAGGCA
GCGCGGCTATCGTGGCTGGCCACGACGGGCGTTCCTTGCGCAGCTGTGCTCGACGTTGTCACTGAAGCGG
GAAGGGACTGGCTGCTATTGGGCGAAGTGCCGGGGCAGGATCTCCTGTCATCTCACCTTGCTCCTGCCGA
GAAAGTATCCATCATGGCTGATGCAATGCGGCGGCTGCATACGCTTGATCCGGCTACCTGCCCATTCGAC
CACCAAGCGAAACATCGCATCGAGCGAGCACGTACTCGGATGGAAGCCGGTCTTGTCGATCAGGATGATC
TGGACGAAGAGCATCAGGGGCTCGCGCCAGCCGAACTGTTCGCCAGGCTCAAGGCGCGCATGCCCGACGG
CGAGGATCTCGTCGTGACCCATGGCGATGCCTGCTTGCCGAATATCATGGTGGAAAATGGCCGCTTTTCT
GGATTCATCGACTGTGGCCGGCTGGGTGTGGCGGACCGCTATCAGGACATAGCGTTGGCTACCCGTGATA
TTGCTGAAGAGCTTGGCGGCGAATGGGCTGACCGCTTCCTCGTGCTTTACGGTATCGCCGCTCCCGATTC
GCAGCGCATCGCCTTCTATCGCCTTCTTGACGAGTTCTTCTGAGCGGGACTCTGGGGTTCGAAATGACCG
ACCAAGCGACGCCCAACCTGCCATCACGAGATTTCGATTCCACCGCCGCCTTCTATGAAAGGTTGGGCTT
CGGAATCGTTTTCCGGGACGCCGGCTGGATGATCCTCCAGCGCGGGGATCTCATGCTGGAGTTCTTCGCC
CACCCCAACTTGTTTATTGCAGCTTATAATGGTTACAAATAAAGCAATAGCATCACAAATTTCACAAATA
AAGCATTTTTTTCACTGCATTCTAGTTGTGGTTTGTCCAAACTCATCAATGTATCTTATCATGTCTGTAT
ACCGTCGACCTCTAGCTAGAGCTTGGCGTAATCATGGTCATAGCTGTTTCCTGTGTGAAATTGTTATCCG
CTCACAATTCCACACAACATACGAGCCGGAAGCATAAAGTGTAAAGCCTGGGGTGCCTAATGAGTGAGCT
AACTCACATTAATTGCGTTGCGCTCACTGCCCGCTTTCCAGTCGGGAAACCTGTCGTGCCAGCTGCATTA
ATGAATCGGCCAACGCGCGGGGAGAGGCGGTTTGCGTATTGGGCGCTCTTCCGCTTCCTCGCTCACTGAC
TCGCTGCGCTCGGTCGTTCGGCTGCGGCGAGCGGTATCAGCTCACTCAAAGGCGGTAATACGGTTATCCA
CAGAATCAGGGGATAACGCAGGAAAGAACATGTGAGCAAAAGGCCAGCAAAAGGCCAGGAACCGTAAAAA
GGCCGCGTTGCTGGCGTTTTTCCATAGGCTCCGCCCCCCTGACGAGCATCACAAAAATCGACGCTCAAGT
CAGAGGTGGCGAAACCCGACAGGACTATAAAGATACCAGGCGTTTCCCCCTGGAAGCTCCCTCGTGCGCT
CTCCTGTTCCGACCCTGCCGCTTACCGGATACCTGTCCGCCTTTCTCCCTTCGGGAAGCGTGGCGCTTTC
TCATAGCTCACGCTGTAGGTATCTCAGTTCGGTGTAGGTCGTTCGCTCCAAGCTGGGCTGTGTGCACGAA
CCCCCCGTTCAGCCCGACCGCTGCGCCTTATCCGGTAACTATCGTCTTGAGTCCAACCCGGTAAGACACG
ACTTATCGCCACTGGCAGCAGCCACTGGTAACAGGATTAGCAGAGCGAGGTATGTAGGCGGTGCTACAGA
GTTCTTGAAGTGGTGGCCTAACTACGGCTACACTAGAAGAACAGTATTTGGTATCTGCGCTCTGCTGAAG
CCAGTTACCTTCGGAAAAAGAGTTGGTAGCTCTTGATCCGGCAAACAAACCACCGCTGGTAGCGGTGGTT
TTTTTGTTTGCAAGCAGCAGATTACGCGCAGAAAAAAAGGATCTCAAGAAGATCCTTTGATCTTTTCTAC
GGGGTCTGACGCTCAGTGGAACGAAAACTCACGTTAAGGGATTTTGGTCATGAGATTATCAAAAAGGATC
TTCACCTAGATCCTTTTAAATTAAAAATGAAGTTTTAAATCAATCTAAAGTATATATGAGTAAACTTGGT
CTGACAGTTACCAATGCTTAATCAGTGAGGCACCTATCTCAGCGATCTGTCTATTTCGTTCATCCATAGT
TGCCTGACTCCCCGTCGTGTAGATAACTACGATACGGGAGGGCTTACCATCTGGCCCCAGTGCTGCAATG
ATACCGCGAGACCCACGCTCACCGGCTCCAGATTTATCAGCAATAAACCAGCCAGCCGGAAGGGCCGAGC
GCAGAAGTGGTCCTGCAACTTTATCCGCCTCCATCCAGTCTATTAATTGTTGCCGGGAAGCTAGAGTAAG
TAGTTCGCCAGTTAATAGTTTGCGCAACGTTGTTGCCATTGCTACAGGCATCGTGGTGTCACGCTCGTCG
TTTGGTATGGCTTCATTCAGCTCCGGTTCCCAACGATCAAGGCGAGTTACATGATCCCCCATGTTGTGCA
AAAAAGCGGTTAGCTCCTTCGGTCCTCCGATCGTTGTCAGAAGTAAGTTGGCCGCAGTGTTATCACTCAT
GGTTATGGCAGCACTGCATAATTCTCTTACTGTCATGCCATCCGTAAGATGCTTTTCTGTGACTGGTGAG
TACTCAACCAAGTCATTCTGAGAATAGTGTATGCGGCGACCGAGTTGCTCTTGCCCGGCGTCAATACGGG
ATAATACCGCGCCACATAGCAGAACTTTAAAAGTGCTCATCATTGGAAAACGTTCTTCGGGGCGAAAACT
CTCAAGGATCTTACCGCTGTTGAGATCCAGTTCGATGTAACCCACTCGTGCACCCAACTGATCTTCAGCA
TCTTTTACTTTCACCAGCGTTTCTGGGTGAGCAAAAACAGGAAGGCAAAATGCCGCAAAAAAGGGAATAA
GGGCGACACGGAAATGTTGAATACTCATACTCTTCCTTTTTCAATATTATTGAAGCATTTATCAGGGTTA
TTGTCTCATGAGCGGATACATATTTGAATGTATTTAGAAAAATAAACAAATAGGGGTTCCGCGCACATTT
CCCCGAAAAGTGCCACCTGACGTC
